Addgene plasmid #83760: MSCV-6NBC-GFP-PGK-Puro-Barcode83
Purpose: individual 6N barcode to make barcoded cell line variants
Depositing lab: Monte Winslow. Depositing organization: Stanford University. Publication: An in vivo multiplexed small-molecule screening platform. Gruner BM, Schulze CJ, Yang D, Ogasawara D, Dix MM, Rogers ZN, Chuang CH, McFarland CD, Chiou SH, Brown JM, Cravatt BF, Bogyo M, Winslow MM. Nat Methods. 2016 Sep 12. doi: 10.1038/nmeth.3992. PubMed 27617390.
Backbone
  Vector backbone: MSCV
  Vector type: Retroviral
  Selectable markers: Puromycin
Growth in bacteria
  Bacterial resistance: Ampicillin, 100 μg/mL
  Growth temperature: 37°C
  Growth strain: DH5alpha
  Copy number: High Copy
Gene/Insert
  Gene/Insert name: Barcode83
  Species: Synthetic
  Cloning method: Restriction Enzyme; 5′ cloning site BglII (destroyed during cloning); 3′ cloning site EcoRI (not destroyed)
  Sequencing primers: 5′ CCCTTGAACCTCCTCGTTCGACC
Terms and licenses: Academic/Nonprofit Terms; Industry Terms: Not Available to Industry
How to cite: MSCV-6NBC-GFP-PGK-Puro-Barcode83 was a gift from Monte Winslow (Addgene plasmid # 83760 ; http://n2t.net/addgene:83760 ; RRID:Addgene_83760)
