[The description below was written by a language model from this plasmid's Addgene catalogue record and pLannotate feature annotations shown in this document.]
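Description:
MSCV-6NBC-GFP-PGK-Puro-Barcode83 is a gammaretroviral transfer plasmid built on the murine stem cell virus (MSCV) backbone, about 7 kb in size, and is one member of a series of vectors that each carry a distinct short synthetic barcode. It is maintained in E. coli through a high-copy ColE1/pUC-type origin and an ampicillin resistance gene. The remaining bacterial annotations (fragments of lacI, lacZα, rop, bom and the tetracycline resistance gene, plus a lac promoter/operator) are non-functional remnants of earlier cloning vectors.

The proviral region is bounded by 5′ and 3′ MESV-derived long terminal repeats. It includes the Ψ packaging signal and a truncated, start-codon-less gag segment, which together promote efficient encapsidation of the genomic RNA when the plasmid is introduced into packaging cells that supply gag-pol and envelope in trans. Downstream, EGFP has no annotated promoter of its own and is presumably expressed from the 5′ LTR, while an internal mouse PGK promoter drives puromycin N-acetyltransferase. Transduced cells can therefore be identified by green fluorescence and enriched with puromycin.

The insert, Barcode83, is a specific 6-nucleotide ("6N") synthetic barcode cloned between a destroyed BglII site and a retained EcoRI site. The feature table does not annotate it, so its exact position is not shown, although the construct name suggests it lies just upstream of GFP. Because the provirus integrates stably, the barcode becomes a heritable genomic tag. The stated purpose is to generate individually barcoded cell line variants, and the associated work used such variants for multiplexed in vivo small-molecule screening.
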