Features (pLannotate 1.2.2; 19 found; start..end, strand, type, name):
    579..920     +  misc_feature   MESV Ψ: packaging signal of murine embryonic stem cell virus
    987..1403    +  CDS            gag (truncated): truncated Moloney murine leukemia virus (MMLV) gag gene lacking the start codon
   1427..2143    +  CDS            EGFP: EGFP is a basic (constitutively fluorescent) green fluorescent protein published in 1996, derived from Aequorea victoria. It is reported to be a rapidly-maturing weak dimer with moderate acid sensitivity.
   2161..2660    +  promoter       PGK promoter: mouse phosphoglycerate kinase 1 promoter
   2681..3280    +  CDS            PuroR: puromycin N-acetyltransferase; pac from Streptomyces alboniger; confers resistance to puromycin
   3380..3894    +  LTR            3' LTR: 3' long terminal repeat from murine embryonic stem cell virus
   4087..4103    -  protein_bind   lac operator: The lac repressor binds to the lac operator to inhibit transcription in E. coli. This inhibition can be relieved by adding lactose or isopropyl-β-D-thiogalactopyranoside (IPTG). lac repressor encoded by lacI
   4111..4141    -  promoter       lac promoter: promoter for the E. coli lac operon
   4156..4177    -  protein_bind   CAP binding site: CAP binding activates transcription in the presence of cAMP. E. coli catabolite activator protein
   4190..4282    -  CDS            lacI (fragment): lac repressor; lacI; The lac repressor binds to the lac operator to inhibit transcription in E. coli. This inhibition can be relieved by adding lactose or isopropyl-β-D-thiogalactopyranoside (IPTG).
   4465..5053    -  rep_origin     ori: high-copy-number ColE1/pMB1/pBR322/pUC origin of replication
   5224..6084    -  CDS            AmpR: β-lactamase; bla; confers resistance to ampicillin, carbenicillin, and related antibiotics
   6085..6189    -  promoter       AmpR promoter: bla
   6284..6319    +  CDS            rop (fragment): Rop protein, which maintains plasmids at low copy number; rop
   6421..6520    +  misc_feature   bom (fragment): basis of mobility region from pBR322
   6526..6675    -  CDS            lacZα (fragment): LacZα fragment of β-galactosidase; lacZ fragment
   6675..6876    -  CDS            TcR (fragment): tetracycline efflux protein; tet; confers resistance to tetracycline
   6877..6975    +  CDS            env (fragment): murine leukemia virus gPr80 envelope polyprotein precursor; env; proteolytically cleaved into gp70SU and p15TM subunits
   7017..515     +  LTR            5' LTR (across the origin): 5' long terminal repeat from murine embryonic stem cell virus
>Addgene plasmid #83760 | MSCV-6NBC-GFP-PGK-Puro-Barcode83 | depositor full sequence | sequence record 159952 | Full Sequence
TGAAAGACCCCACCTGTAGGTTTGGCAAGCTAGCTTAAGTAACGCCATTTTGCAAGGCATGGAAAATACA
TAACTGAGAATAGAGAAGTTCAGATCAAGGTTAGGAACAGAGAGACAGCAGAATATGGGCCAAACAGGAT
ATCTGTGGTAAGCAGTTCCTGCCCCGGCTCAGGGCCAAGAACAGATGGTCCCCAGATGCGGTCCCGCCCT
CAGCAGTTTCTAGAGAACCATCAGATGTTTCCAGGGTGCCCCAAGGACCTGAAATGACCCTGTGCCTTAT
TTGAACTAACCAATCAGTTCGCTTCTCGCTTCTGTTCGCGCGCTTCTGCTCCCCGAGCTCAATAAAAGAG
CCCACAACCCCTCACTCGGCGCGCCAGTCCTCCGATAGACTGCGTCGCCCGGGTACCCGTATTCCCAATA
AAGCCTCTTGCTGTTTGCATCCGAATCGTGGACTCGCTGATCCTTGGGAGGGTCTCCTCAGATTGATTGA
CTGCCCACCTCGGGGGTCTTTCATTTGGAGGTTCCACCGAGATTTGGAGACCCCTGCCCAGGGACCACCG
ACCCCCCCGCCGGGAGGTAAGCTGGCCAGCGGTCGTTTCGTGTCTGTCTCTGTCTTTGTGCGTGTTTGTG
CCGGCATCTAATGTTTGCGCCTGCGTCTGTACTAGTTAGCTAACTAGCTCTGTATCTGGCGGACCCGTGG
TGGAACTGACGAGTTCTGAACACCCGGCCGCAACCCTGGGAGACGTCCCAGGGACTTTGGGGGCCGTTTT
TGTGGCCCGACCTGAGGAAGGGAGTCGATGTGGAATCCGACCCCGTCAGGATATGTGGTTCTGGTAGGAG
ACGAGAACCTAAAACAGTTCCCGCCTCCGTCTGAATTTTTGCTTTCGGTTTGGAACCGAAGCCGCGCGTC
TTGTCTGCTGCAGCGCTGCAGCATCGTTCTGTGTTGTCTCTGTCTGACTGTGTTTCTGTATTTGTCTGAA
AATTAGGGCCAGACTGTTACCACTCCCTTAAGTTTGACCTTAGGTCACTGGAAAGATGTCGAGCGGATCG
CTCACAACCAGTCGGTAGATGTCAAGAAGAGACGTTGGGTTACCTTCTGCTCTGCAGAATGGCCAACCTT
TAACGTCGGATGGCCGCGAGACGGCACCTTTAACCGAGACCTCATCACCCAGGTTAAGATCAAGGTCTTT
TCACCTGGCCCGCATGGACACCCAGACCAGGTCCCCTACATCGTGACCTGGGAAGCCTTGGCTTTTGACC
CCCCTCCCTGGGTCAAGCCCTTTGTACACCCTAAGCCTCCGCCTCCTCTTCCTCCATCCGCCCCGTCTCT
CCCCCTTGAACCTCCTCGTTCGACCCCGCCTCGATCCTCCCTTTATCCAGCCCTCACTCCTTCTCTAGGC
GCCGGAATTAGATCCGTAATCCCACCATGGTGAGCAAGGGCGAGGAGCTGTTCACCGGGGTGGTGCCCAT
CCTGGTCGAGCTGGACGGCGACGTAAACGGCCACAAGTTCAGCGTGTCCGGCGAGGGCGAGGGCGATGCC
ACCTACGGCAAGCTGACCCTGAAGTTCATCTGCACCACCGGCAAGCTGCCCGTGCCCTGGCCCACCCTCG
TGACCACCCTGACCTACGGCGTGCAGTGCTTCAGCCGCTACCCCGACCACATGAAGCAGCACGACTTCTT
CAAGTCCGCCATGCCCGAAGGCTACGTCCAGGAGCGCACCATCTTCTTCAAGGACGACGGCAACTACAAG
ACCCGCGCCGAGGTGAAGTTCGAGGGCGACACCCTGGTGAACCGCATCGAGCTGAAGGGCATCGACTTCA
AGGAGGACGGCAACATCCTGGGGCACAAGCTGGAGTACAACTACAACAGCCACAACGTCTATATCATGGC
CGACAAGCAGAAGAACGGCATCAAGGTGAACTTCAAGATCCGCCACAACATCGAGGACGGCAGCGTGCAG
CTCGCCGACCACTACCAGCAGAACACCCCCATCGGCGACGGCCCCGTGCTGCTGCCCGACAACCACTACC
TGAGCACCCAGTCCGCCCTGAGCAAAGACCCCAACGAGAAGCGCGATCACATGGTCCTGCTGGAGTTCGT
GACCGCCGCCGGGATCACTCTCGGCATGGACGAGCTGTACAAGTAGCGGAGAATTCTACCGGGTAGGGGA
GGCGCTTTTCCCAAGGCAGTCTGGAGCATGCGCTTTAGCAGCCCCGCTGGGCACTTGGCGCTACACAAGT
GGCCTCTGGCCTCGCACACATTCCACATCCACCGGTAGGCGCCAACCGGCTCCGTTCTTTGGTGGCCCCT
TCGCGCCACCTTCTACTCCTCCCCTAGTCAGGAAGTTCCCCCCCGCCCCGCAGCTCGCGTCGTGCAGGAC
GTGACAAATGGAAGTAGCACGTCTCACTAGTCTCGTGCAGATGGACAGCACCGCTGAGCAATGGAAGCGG
GTAGGCCTTTGGGGCAGCGGCCAATAGCAGCTTTGCTCCTTCGCTTTCTGGGCTCAGAGGCTGGGAAGGG
GTGGGTCCGGGGGCGGGCTCAGGGGCGGGCTCAGGGGCGGGGCGGGCGCCCGAAGGTCCTCCGGAGGCCC
GGCATTCTGCACGCTTCAAAAGCGCACGTCTGCCGCGCTGTTCTCCTCTTCCTCATCTCCGGGCCTTTCG
ACCTGCAGCCCAAGCTTACCATGACCGAGTACAAGCCCACGGTGCGCCTCGCCACCCGCGACGACGTCCC
CAGGGCCGTACGCACCCTCGCCGCCGCGTTCGCCGACTACCCCGCCACGCGCCACACCGTCGATCCGGAC
CGCCACATCGAGCGGGTCACCGAGCTGCAAGAACTCTTCCTCACGCGCGTCGGGCTCGACATCGGCAAGG
TGTGGGTCGCGGACGACGGCGCCGCGGTGGCGGTCTGGACCACGCCGGAGAGCGTCGAAGCGGGGGCGGT
GTTCGCCGAGATCGGCCCGCGCATGGCCGAGTTGAGCGGTTCCCGGCTGGCCGCGCAGCAACAGATGGAA
GGCCTCCTGGCGCCGCACCGGCCCAAGGAGCCCGCGTGGTTCCTGGCCACCGTCGGCGTCTCGCCCGACC
ACCAGGGCAAGGGTCTGGGCAGCGCCGTCGTGCTCCCCGGAGTGGAGGCGGCCGAGCGCGCCGGGGTGCC
CGCCTTCCTGGAGACCTCCGCGCCCCGCAACCTCCCCTTCTACGAGCGGCTCGGCTTCACCGTCACCGCC
GACGTCGAGGTGCCCGAAGGACCGCGCACCTGGTGCATGACCCGCAAGCCCGGTGCCTGACGCCCGCCCC
ACGACCCGCAGCGCCCGACCGAAAGGAGCGCACGACCCCATGCATCGATAAAATAAAAGATTTTATTTAG
TCTCCAGAAAAAGGGGGGAATGAAAGACCCCACCTGTAGGTTTGGCAAGCTAGCTTAAGTAACGCCATTT
TGCAAGGCATGGAAAATACATAACTGAGAATAGAGAAGTTCAGATCAAGGTTAGGAACAGAGAGACAGCA
GAATATGGGCCAAACAGGATATCTGTGGTAAGCAGTTCCTGCCCCGGCTCAGGGCCAAGAACAGATGGTC
CCCAGATGCGGTCCCGCCCTCAGCAGTTTCTAGAGAACCATCAGATGTTTCCAGGGTGCCCCAAGGACCT
GAAATGACCCTGTGCCTTATTTGAACTAACCAATCAGTTCGCTTCTCGCTTCTGTTCGCGCGCTTCTGCT
CCCCGAGCTCAATAAAAGAGCCCACAACCCCTCACTCGGCGCGCCAGTCCTCCGATAGACTGCGTCGCCC
GGGTACCCGTGTATCCAATAAACCCTCTTGCAGTTGCATCCGACTTGTGGTCTCGCTGTTCCTTGGGAGG
GTCTCCTCTGAGTGATTGACTACCCGTCAGCGGGGGTCTTTCATGGGTAACAGTTTCTTGAAGTTGGAGA
ACAACATTCTGAGGGTAGGAGTCGAATATTAAGTAATCCTGACTCAATTAGCCACTGTTTTGAATCCACA
TACTCCAATACTCCTGAAATAGTTCATTATGGACAGCGCAGAAGAGCTGGGGAGAATTAATTCGTAATCA
TGGTCATAGCTGTTTCCTGTGTGAAATTGTTATCCGCTCACAATTCCACACAACATACGAGCCGGAAGCA
TAAAGTGTAAAGCCTGGGGTGCCTAATGAGTGAGCTAACTCACATTAATTGCGTTGCGCTCACTGCCCGC
TTTCCAGTCGGGAAACCTGTCGTGCCAGCTGCATTAATGAATCGGCCAACGCGCGGGGAGAGGCGGTTTG
CGTATTGGGCGCTCTTCCGCTTCCTCGCTCACTGACTCGCTGCGCTCGGTCGTTCGGCTGCGGCGAGCGG
TATCAGCTCACTCAAAGGCGGTAATACGGTTATCCACAGAATCAGGGGATAACGCAGGAAAGAACATGTG
AGCAAAAGGCCAGCAAAAGGCCAGGAACCGTAAAAAGGCCGCGTTGCTGGCGTTTTTCCATAGGCTCCGC
CCCCCTGACGAGCATCACAAAAATCGACGCTCAAGTCAGAGGTGGCGAAACCCGACAGGACTATAAAGAT
ACCAGGCGTTTCCCCCTGGAAGCTCCCTCGTGCGCTCTCCTGTTCCGACCCTGCCGCTTACCGGATACCT
GTCCGCCTTTCTCCCTTCGGGAAGCGTGGCGCTTTCTCATAGCTCACGCTGTAGGTATCTCAGTTCGGTG
TAGGTCGTTCGCTCCAAGCTGGGCTGTGTGCACGAACCCCCCGTTCAGCCCGACCGCTGCGCCTTATCCG
GTAACTATCGTCTTGAGTCCAACCCGGTAAGACACGACTTATCGCCACTGGCAGCAGCCACTGGTAACAG
GATTAGCAGAGCGAGGTATGTAGGCGGTGCTACAGAGTTCTTGAAGTGGTGGCCTAACTACGGCTACACT
AGAAGGACAGTATTTGGTATCTGCGCTCTGCTGAAGCCAGTTACCTTCGGAAAAAGAGTTGGTAGCTCTT
GATCCGGCAAACAAACCACCGCTGGTAGCGGTGGTTTTTTTGTTTGCAAGCAGCAGATTACGCGCAGAAA
AAAAGGATCTCAAGAAGATCCTTTGATCTTTTCTACGGGGTCTGACGCTCAGTGGAACGAAAACTCACGT
TAAGGGATTTTGGTCATGAGATTATCAAAAAGGATCTTCACCTAGATCCTTTTAAATTAAAAATGAAGTT
TTAAATCAATCTAAAGTATATATGAGTAAACTTGGTCTGACAGTTACCAATGCTTAATCAGTGAGGCACC
TATCTCAGCGATCTGTCTATTTCGTTCATCCATAGTTGCCTGACTCCCCGTCGTGTAGATAACTACGATA
CGGGAGGGCTTACCATCTGGCCCCAGTGCTGCAATGATACCGCGAGACCCACGCTCACCGGCTCCAGATT
TATCAGCAATAAACCAGCCAGCCGGAAGGGCCGAGCGCAGAAGTGGTCCTGCAACTTTATCCGCCTCCAT
CCAGTCTATTAATTGTTGCCGGGAAGCTAGAGTAAGTAGTTCGCCAGTTAATAGTTTGCGCAACGTTGTT
GCCATTGCTACAGGCATCGTGGTGTCACGCTCGTCGTTTGGTATGGCTTCATTCAGCTCCGGTTCCCAAC
GATCAAGGCGAGTTACATGATCCCCCATGTTGTGCAAAAAAGCGGTTAGCTCCTTCGGTCCTCCGATCGT
TGTCAGAAGTAAGTTGGCCGCAGTGTTATCACTCATGGTTATGGCAGCACTGCATAATTCTCTTACTGTC
ATGCCATCCGTAAGATGCTTTTCTGTGACTGGTGAGTACTCAACCAAGTCATTCTGAGAATAGTGTATGC
GGCGACCGAGTTGCTCTTGCCCGGCGTCAATACGGGATAATACCGCGCCACATAGCAGAACTTTAAAAGT
GCTCATCATTGGAAAACGTTCTTCGGGGCGAAAACTCTCAAGGATCTTACCGCTGTTGAGATCCAGTTCG
ATGTAACCCACTCGTGCACCCAACTGATCTTCAGCATCTTTTACTTTCACCAGCGTTTCTGGGTGAGCAA
AAACAGGAAGGCAAAATGCCGCAAAAAAGGGAATAAGGGCGACACGGAAATGTTGAATACTCATACTCTT
CCTTTTTCAATATTATTGAAGCATTTATCAGGGTTATTGTCTCATGAGCGGATACATATTTGAATGTATT
TAGAAAAATAAACAAATAGGGGTTCCGCGCACATTTCCCCGAAAAGTGCCACCTGACGTCTAAGAAACCA
TTATTATCATGACATTAACCTATAAAAATAGGCGTATCACGAGGCCCTTTCGTCTCGCGCGTTTCGGTGA
TGACGGTGAAAACCTCTGACACATGCAGCTCCCGGAGACGGTCACAGCTTGTCTGTAAGCGGATGCCGGG
AGCAGACAAGCCCGTCAGGGCGCGTCAGCGGGTGTTGGCGGGTGTCGGGGCTGGCTTAACTATGCGGCAT
CAGAGCAGATTGTACTGAGAGTGCACCATATGCGGTGTGAAATACCGCACAGATGCGTAAGGAGAAAATA
CCGCATCAGGCGCCATTCGCCATTCAGGCTGCGCAACTGTTGGGAAGGGCGATCGGTGCGGGCCTCTTCG
CTATTACGCCAGCTGGCGAAAGGGGGATGTGCTGCAAGGCGATTAAGTTGGGTAACGCCAGGGTTTTCCC
AGTCACGACGTTGTAAAACGACGGCGCAAGGAATGGTGCATGCAAGGAGATGGCGCCCAACAGTCCCCCG
GCCACGGGGCCTGCCACCATACCCACGCCGAAACAAGCGCTCATGAGCCCGAAGTGGCGAGCCCGATCTT
CCCCATCGGTGATGTCGGCGATATAGGCGCCAGCAACCGCACCTGTGGCGCCGGTGATGCCGGCCACGAT
GCGTCCGGCGTAGAGGCGATTAGTCCAATTTGTTAAAGACAGGATATCAGTGGTCCAGGCTCTAGTTTTG
ACTCAACAATATCACCAGCTGAAGCCTATAGAGTACGAGCCATAGATAAAATAAAAGATTTTATTTAGTC
TCCAGAAAAAGGGGGGAA
