>Addgene plasmid #83760 | MSCV-6NBC-GFP-PGK-Puro-Barcode83 | addgene partial sequence | sequence record 165499 | pLXSN5 5'-CCCTTGAACCTCCTCGTTCGACC-3'
CAGCCCTCACTCCTTCTCTAGGCGCCGGAATTAGATCCGTAATCCCACCATGGTGAGCAAGGGCGAGGAG
CTGTTCACCGGGGTGGTGCCCATCCTGGTCGAGCTGGACGGCGACGTAAACGGCCACAAGTTCAGCGTGT
CCGGCGAGGGCGAGGGCGATGCCACCTACGGCAAGCTGACCCTGAAGTTCATCTGCACCACCGGCAAGCT
GCCCGTGCCCTGGCCCACCCTCGTGACCACCCTGACCTACGGCGTGCAGTGCTTCAGCCGCTACCCCGAC
CACATGAAGCAGCACGACTTCTTCAAGTCCGCCATGCCCGAAGGCTACGTCCAGGAGCGCACCATCTTCT
TCAAGGACGACGGCAACTACAAGACCCGCGCCGAGGTGAAGTTCGAGGGCGACACCCTGGTGAACCGCAT
CGAGCTGAAGGGCATCGACTTCAAGGAGGACGGCAACATCCTGGGGCACAAGCTGGAGTACAACTACAAC
AGCCACAACGTCTATATCATGGCCGACAAGCAGAAGAACGGCATCAAGGTGAACTTCAAGATCCGCCACA
ACATCGAGGACGGCAGCGTGCAGCTCGCCGACCACTACCAGCAGAACACCCCCATCGGCGACGGCCCCGT
GCTGCTGCCCGACAACCACTACCTGAGCACCCAGTCCGCCCTGAGCAAAGACCCCAACGAGAAGCGCGAT
CACATGGTCCTGCTGGAGTTCGTGACCGCCGCCGGGATCACTCTCGGCATGGACGAGCTGTACAAGTAGC
GGAGAATTCTACCGGGTAGGGGAGGCGCTTTTCCCAAGGCAGTCTGGAGCATGCGCTTTAG
